Addgene plasmid #29687: pCS2 Flag-JunB
Depositing lab: Edward De Robertis. Depositing organization: University of California, Los Angeles (UCLA). Publication: Wnt signaling requires sequestration of glycogen synthase kinase 3 inside multivesicular endosomes. Taelman VF, Dobrowolski R, Plouhinec JL, Fuentealba LC, Vorwald PP, Gumper I, Sabatini DD, De Robertis EM. Cell. 2010 Dec 23. 143(7):1136-48. 10.1016/j.cell.2010.11.034 PubMed 21183076.
Backbone
  Vector backbone: pCS2
  Backbone size w/o insert (bp): 4096
  Vector type: Mammalian Expression
Growth in bacteria
  Bacterial resistance: Ampicillin, 100 μg/mL
  Growth temperature: 37°C
  Growth strain: DH5alpha
  Copy number: High Copy
Gene/Insert
  Gene/Insert name: jun B oncogene
  Species: H. sapiens (human)
  Insert size (bp): 1044
  Entrez Gene: JUNB (a.k.a. AP-1)
  Tag / fusion protein: Flag (N terminal on insert)
  Cloning method: Restriction Enzyme; 5′ cloning site ecoR1 (not destroyed); 3′ cloning site Xho1 (not destroyed)
  Sequencing primers: 5′ SP6; 3′ T3
Terms and licenses: Academic/Nonprofit Terms; Industry Terms: Not Available to Industry
How to cite: pCS2 Flag-JunB was a gift from Edward De Robertis (Addgene plasmid # 29687 ; http://n2t.net/addgene:29687 ; RRID:Addgene_29687)
