[The description below was written by a language model from this plasmid's Addgene catalogue record and pLannotate feature annotations shown in this document.]
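Description:
pCS2 Flag-JunB is a mammalian expression plasmid built on the pCS2 backbone, carrying the human JUNB coding sequence (jun B oncogene, an AP-1 family transcription factor that binds TGA[C/G]TCA motifs) with an N-terminal FLAG epitope tag. The roughly 1 kb insert was placed between EcoRI and XhoI sites, both of which remain intact, and the sequenced plasmid totals about 5.2 kb. In bacteria it is maintained at high copy through a ColE1/pUC-type origin and selected with ampicillin via the β-lactamase gene. An f1 origin is also present, along with remnants of the lac promoter/operator, lacI and lacZα regions inherited from the parental cloning vector.

Expression in vertebrate cells is driven by the simian cytomegalovirus IE94 enhancer/promoter, a strong constitutive element, and transcripts are terminated by an SV40 polyadenylation signal downstream of the open reading frame. An SP6 promoter sits between the CMV IE94 promoter and the FLAG-JunB cassette, so in principle the same plasmid can serve as a template for in vitro synthesis of sense mRNA, a common use of pCS2 vectors for embryo microinjection. T3 and partial T7 promoters lie on the opposite strand downstream of the insert, and SP6 and T3 are the recorded sequencing primer sites. The FLAG tag allows detection or immunoprecipitation of the expressed protein with anti-FLAG antibodies. The plasmid was deposited in connection with a study of Wnt signalling and the sequestration of glycogen synthase kinase 3 in multivesicular endosomes. The record does not spell out the specific experimental role of JunB in that work.
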