Features (pLannotate 1.2.2; 16 found; start..end, strand, type, name):
      1..978     +  promoter       CMV IE94 promoter: enhancer/promoter region of simian cytomegalovirus major immediate early transcription unit IE94
   1013..1031    +  promoter       SP6 promoter: promoter for bacteriophage SP6 RNA polymerase
   1090..1110    +  CDS            FLAG (fragment): FLAG® epitope tag, followed by an enterokinase cleavage site
   1111..2148    +  CDS            JUNB: JUNB_HUMAN - Experimental evidence at protein level: Swiss-Prot protein existence level 1. Transcription factor involved in regulating gene activity following the primary growth factor response. Binds to the DNA sequence 5'-TGA[CG]TCA-3'. From Homo sapiens (Human).
   2167..2184    -  promoter       T7 promoter (fragment): promoter for bacteriophage T7 RNA polymerase
   2189..2323    -  polyA_signal   SV40 poly(A) signal: SV40 polyadenylation signal
   2436..2454    -  promoter       T3 promoter: promoter for bacteriophage T3 RNA polymerase
   2499..2515    -  protein_bind   lac operator: The lac repressor binds to the lac operator to inhibit transcription in E. coli. This inhibition can be relieved by adding lactose or isopropyl-β-D-thiogalactopyranoside (IPTG). lac repressor encoded by lacI
   2523..2553    -  promoter       lac promoter: promoter for the E. coli lac operon
   2568..2589    -  protein_bind   CAP binding site: CAP binding activates transcription in the presence of cAMP. E. coli catabolite activator protein
   2602..2694    -  CDS            lacI (fragment): lac repressor; lacI; The lac repressor binds to the lac operator to inhibit transcription in E. coli. This inhibition can be relieved by adding lactose or isopropyl-β-D-thiogalactopyranoside (IPTG).
   2877..3465    -  rep_origin     ori: high-copy-number ColE1/pMB1/pBR322/pUC origin of replication
   3636..4496    -  CDS            AmpR: β-lactamase; bla; confers resistance to ampicillin, carbenicillin, and related antibiotics
   4497..4601    -  promoter       AmpR promoter: bla
   4654..5082    -  rep_origin     f1 ori (sequence partly withheld): f1 bacteriophage origin of replication; arrow indicates direction of (+) strand synthesis
   5087..5153    -  CDS            lacZα (fragment): LacZα fragment of β-galactosidase; lacZ fragment
>Addgene plasmid #29687 | pCS2 Flag-JunB | addgene full sequence | sequence record 252927 | Addgene NGS Result
GCCAATTCAATATGGCGTATATGGACTCATGCCAATTCAATATGGTGGATCTGGACCTGTGCCAATTCAA
TATGGCGTATATGGACTCGTGCCAATTCAATATGGTGGATCTGGACCCCAGCCAATTCAATATGGCGGAC
TTGGCACCATGCCAATTCAATATGGCGGACCTGGCACTGTGCCAACTGGGGAGGGGTCTACTTGGCACGG
TGCCAAGTTTGAGGAGGGGTCTTGGCCCTGTGCCAAGTCCGCCATATTGAATTGGCATGGTGCCAATAAT
GGCGGCCATATTGGCTATATGCCAGGATCAATATATAGGCAATATCCAATATGGCCCTATGCCAATATGG
CTATTGGCCAGGTTCAATACTATGTATTGGCCCTATGCCATATAGTATTCCATATATGGGTTTTCCTATT
GACGTAGATAGCCCCTCCCAATGGGCGGTCCCATATACCATATATGGGGCTTCCTAATACCGCCCATAGC
CACTCCCCCATTGACGTCAATGGTCTCTATATATGGTCTTTCCTATTGACGTCATATGGGCGGTCCTATT
GACGTATATGGCGCCTCCCCCATTGACGTCAATTACGGTAAATGGCCCGCCTGGCTCAATGCCCATTGAC
GTCAATAGGACCACCCACCATTGACGTCAATGGGATGGCTCATTGCCCATTCATATCCGTTCTCACGCCC
CCTATTGACGTCAATGACGGTAAATGGCCCACTTGGCAGTACATCAATATCTATTAATAGTAACTTGGCA
AGTACATTACTATTGGAAGTACGCCAGGGTACATTGGCAGTACTCCCATTGACGTCAATGGCGGTAAATG
GCCCGCGATGGCTGCCAAGTACATCCCCATTGACGTCAATGGGGAGGGGCAATGACGCAAATGGGCGTTC
CATTGACGTAAATGGGCGGTAGGCGTGCCTAATGGGAGGTCTATATAAGCAATGCTCGTTTAGGGAACCG
CCATTCTGCCTGGGGACGTCGGAGCAAGCTTGATTTAGGTGACACTATAGAATACAAGCTACTTGTTCTT
TTTGCAGGATCCCATCGATTCGAATTCGCCACCATGGACTACAAGGACGACGATGACAAGTGCACTAAAA
TGGAACAGCCCTTCTACCACGACGACTCATACACAGCTACGGGATACGGCCGGGCCCCTGGTGGCCTCTC
TCTACACGACTACAAACTCCTGAAACCGAGCCTGGCGGTCAACCTGGCCGACCCCTACCGGAGTCTCAAA
GCGCCTGGGGCTCGCGGACCCGGCCCAGAGGGCGGCGGTGGCGGCAGCTACTTTTCTGGTCAGGGCTCGG
ACACCGGCGCGTCTCTCAAGCTCGCCTCTTCGGAGCTGGAACGCCTGATTGTCCCCAACAGCAACGGCGT
GATCACGACGACGCCTACACCCCCGGGACAGTACTTTTACCCCCGCGGGGGTGGCAGCGGTGGAGGTGCA
GGGGGCGCAGGGGGCGGCGTCACCGAGGAGCAGGAGGGCTTCGCCGACGGCTTTGTCAAAGCCCTGGACG
ATCTGCACAAGATGAACCACGTGACACCCCCCAACGTGTCCCTGGGCGCTACCGGGGGGCCCCCGGCTGG
GCCCGGGGGCGTCTACGCCGGCCCGGAGCCACCTCCCGTTTACACCAACCTCAGCAGCTACTCCCCAGCC
TCTGCGTCCTCGGGAGGCGCCGGGGCTGCCGTCGGGACCGGGAGCTCGTACCCGACGACCACCATCAGCT
ACCTCCCACACGCGCCGCCCTTCGCCGGTGGCCACCCGGCGCAGCTGGGCTTGGGCCGCGGCGCCTCCAC
CTTCAAGGAGGAACCGCAGACCGTGCCGGAGGCGCGCAGCCGGGACGCCACGCCGCCGGTGTCCCCCATC
AACATGGAAGACCAAGAGCGCATCAAAGTGGAGCGCAAGCGGCTGCGGAACCGGCTGGCGGCCACCAAGT
GCCGGAAGCGGAAGCTGGAGCGCATCGCGCGCCTGGAGGACAAGGTGAAGACGCTCAAGGCCGAGAACGC
GGGGCTGTCGAGTACCGCCGGCCTCCTCCGGGAGCAGGTGGCCCAGCTCAAACAGAAGGTCATGACCCAC
GTCAGCAACGGCTGTCAGCTGCTGCTTGGGGTCAAGGGACACGCCTTCTGACTCGAGCCTCTAGAACTAT
AGTGAGTCGTATTACGTAGATCCAGACATGATAAGATACATTGATGAGTTTGGACAAACCACAACTAGAA
TGCAGTGAAAAAAATGCTTTATTTGTGAAATTTGTGATGCTATTGCTTTATTTGTAACCATTATAAGCTG
CAATAAACAAGTTAACAACAACAATTGCATTCATTTTATGTTTCAGGTTCAGGGGGAGGTGTGGGAGGTT
TTTTAATTCGCGGCCGCGGCGCCAATGCATTGGGCCCGGTACCCAGCTTTTGTTCCCTTTAGTGAGGGTT
AATTGCGCGCTTGGCGTAATCATGGTCATAGCTGTTTCCTGTGTGAAATTGTTATCCGCTCACAATTCCA
CACAACATACGAGCCGGGAGCATAAAGTGTAAAGCCTGGGGTGCCTAATGAGTGAGCTAACTCACATTAA
TTGCGTTGCGCTCACTGCCCGCTTTCCAGTCGGGAAACCTGTCGTGCCAGCTGCATTAATGAATCGGCCA
ACGCGCGGGGAGAGGCGGTTTGCGTATTGGGCGCTCTTCCGCTTCCTCGCTCACTGACTCGCTGCGCTCG
GTCGTTCGGCTGCGGCGAGCGGTATCAGCTCACTCAAAGGCGGTAATACGGTTATCCACAGAATCAGGGG
ATAACGCAGGAAAGAACATGTGAGCAAAAGGCCAGCAAAAGGCCAGGAACCGTAAAAAGGCCGCGTTGCT
GGCGTTTTTCCATAGGCTCCGCCCCCCTGACGAGCATCACAAAAATCGACGCTCAAGTCAGAGGTGGCGA
AACCCGACAGGACTATAAAGATACCAGGCGTTTCCCCCTGGAAGCTCCCTCGTGCGCTCTCCTGTTCCGA
CCCTGCCGCTTACCGGATACCTGTCCGCCTTTCTCCCTTCGGGAAGCGTGGCGCTTTCTCATAGCTCACG
CTGTAGGTATCTCAGTTCGGTGTAGGTCGTTCGCTCCAAGCTGGGCTGTGTGCACGAACCCCCCGTTCAG
CCCGACCGCTGCGCCTTATCCGGTAACTATCGTCTTGAGTCCAACCCGGTAAGACACGACTTATCGCCAC
TGGCAGCAGCCACTGGTAACAGGATTAGCAGAGCGAGGTATGTAGGCGGTGCTACAGAGTTCTTGAAGTG
GTGGCCTAACTACGGCTACACTAGAAGAACAGTATTTGGTATCTGCGCTCTGCTGAAGCCAGTTACCTTC
GGAAAAAGAGTTGGTAGCTCTTGATCCGGCAAACAAACCACCGCTGGTAGCGGTGGTTTTTTTGTTTGCA
AGCAGCAGATTACGCGCAGAAAAAAAGGATCTCAAGAAGATCCTTTGATCTTTTCTACGGGGTCTGACGC
TCAGTGGAACGAAAACTCACGTTAAGGGATTTTGGTCATGAGATTATCAAAAAGGATCTTCACCTAGATC
CTTTTAAATTAAAAATGAAGTTTTAAATCAATCTAAAGTATATATGAGTAAACTTGGTCTGACAGTTACC
AATGCTTAATCAGTGAGGCACCTATCTCAGCGATCTGTCTATTTCGTTCATCCATAGTTGCCTGACTCCC
CGTCGTGTAGATAACTACGATACGGGAGGGCTTACCATCTGGCCCCAGTGCTGCAATGATACCGCGAGAC
CCACGCTCACCGGCTCCAGATTTATCAGCAATAAACCAGCCAGCCGGAAGGGCCGAGCGCAGAAGTGGTC
CTGCAACTTTATCCGCCTCCATCCAGTCTATTAATTGTTGCCGGGAAGCTAGAGTAAGTAGTTCGCCAGT
TAATAGTTTGCGCAACGTTGTTGCCATTGCTACAGGCATCGTGGTGTCACGCTCGTCGTTTGGTATGGCT
TCATTCAGCTCCGGTTCCCAACGATCAAGGCGAGTTACATGATCCCCCATGTTGTGCAAAAAAGCGGTTA
GCTCCTTCGGTCCTCCGATCGTTGTCAGAAGTAAGTTGGCCGCAGTGTTATCACTCATGGTTATGGCAGC
ACTGCATAATTCTCTTACTGTCATGCCATCCGTAAGATGCTTTTCTGTGACTGGTGAGTACTCAACCAAG
TCATTCTGAGAATAGTGTATGCGGCGACCGAGTTGCTCTTGCCCGGCGTCAATACGGGATAATACCGCGC
CACATAGCAGAACTTTAAAAGTGCTCATCATTGGAAAACGTTCTTCGGGGCGAAAACTCTCAAGGATCTT
ACCGCTGTTGAGATCCAGTTCGATGTAACCCACTCGTGCACCCAACTGATCTTCAGCATCTTTTACTTTC
ACCAGCGTTTCTGGGTGAGCAAAAACAGGAAGGCAAAATGCCGCAAAAAAGGGAATAAGGGCGACACGGA
AATGTTGAATACTCATACTCTTCCTTTTTCAATATTATTGAAGCATTTATCAGGGTTATTGTCTCATGAG
CGGATACATATTTGAATGTATTTAGAAAAATAAACAAATAGGGGTTCCGCGCACATTTCCCCGAAAAGTG
CCACCTAAATTGTAAGCGTTAATATTTTGTTAAAATTCGCGTTAAATTTTTGTTAAATCAGCTCATTTTT
TAACCAATAGGCCGAAATCGGCAAAATCCCTTATAAATCAAAAGAATAGACCGAGATAGGGT
[37 nt withheld, positions 4753-4789]
AAAGAACGTGGACTCCAACGTCAAAGG
[49 nt withheld, positions 4817-4865]
T
[91 nt withheld, positions 4867-4957]
G
[124 nt withheld, positions 4959-5082]
CCCATTCGCCATTCAGGCTGCGCAACTGTTGGGAAGGGCGATCGGTGCGGGCCTCTTCGCTATTACGCCA
GTCGACC
