>Addgene plasmid #29687 | pCS2 Flag-JunB | addgene partial sequence | sequence record 35394 | 29687 with SP6
TTCGCCACCATGGACTACAAGGACGACGATGACAAGTGCACTAAAATGGAACAGCCCTTCTACCACGACG
ACTCATACACAGCTACGGGATACGGCCGGGCCCCTGGTGGCCTCTCTCTACACGACTACAAACTCCTGAA
ACCGAGCCTGGCGGTCAACCTGGCCGACCCCTACCGGAGTCTCAAAGCGCCTGGGGCTCGCGGACCCGGC
CCAGAGGGCGGCGGTGGCGGCAGCTACTTTTCTGGTCAGGGCTCGGACACCGGCGCGTCTCTCAAGCTCG
CCTCTTCGGAGCTGGAACGCCTGATTGTCCCCAACAGCAACGGCGTGATCACGACGACGCCTACACCCCC
GGGACAGTACTTTTACCCCCGCGGGGGTGGCAGCGGTGGAGGTGCAGGGGGCGCAGGGGGCGGCGTCACC
GAGGAGCAGGAGGGCTTCGCCGACGGCTTTGTCAAAGCCCTGGACGATCTGCACAAGATGAACCACGTGA
CACCCCCCAACGTGTCCCTGGGCGCTACCGGGGGGCCCCCGGCTGGGCCCGGGGGCGTCTACGCCGGCCC
GGAGCCACCTCCCGTTTACACCAACCTCAGCAGCTACTCCCCAGCCTCTGCGTCCTCGGGAGGCGCCGGG
GCTGCCGTCGGGACCGGGAGCTCGTACCCGACGACCACCATCAGCTACCTCCCACACGCGCCGCCCTTCG
CCGGTGGCCACCCGGCGCAGCTGGGCTTGGGCCGCGGCGCCTCCACCTTCAAGGAGGAACCGCAGACCGT
GCCGGAG
